Addgene plasmid #116268: pHAGE-EGFR-L747_P753delinsS
Purpose: Lentiviral expression of EGFR L747_P753delinsS
Depositing lab: Gordon Mills & Kenneth Scott. Depositing organization: Baylor College of Medicine. Publication: Systematic Functional Annotation of Somatic Mutations in Cancer. Ng PK, Li J, Jeong KJ, Shao S, Chen H, Tsang YH, Sengupta S, Wang Z, Bhavana VH, Tran R, Soewito S, Minussi DC, Moreno D, Kong K, Dogruluk T, Lu H, Gao J, Tokheim C, Zhou DC, Johnson AM, Zeng J, Ip CKM, Ju Z, Wester M, Yu S, Li Y, Vellano CP, Schultz N, Karchin R, Ding L, Lu Y, Cheung LWT, Chen K, Shaw KR, Meric-Bernstam F, Scott KL, Yi S, Sahni N, Liang H, Mills GB. Cancer Cell. 2018 Mar 12;33(3):450-462.e10. doi: 10.1016/j.ccell.2018.01.021. PubMed 29533785.
Backbone
  Vector backbone: pHAGE
  Vector type: Lentiviral
Growth in bacteria
  Bacterial resistance: Ampicillin, 100 μg/mL
  Growth temperature: 37°C
  Growth strain: Stbl3
  Copy number: High Copy
Gene/Insert
  Gene/Insert name: EGFR
  Species: H. sapiens (human)
  Mutation: L747_P753delinsS
  Entrez Gene: EGFR (a.k.a. ERBB, ERBB1, ERRP, HER1, NISBD2, NNCIS, PIG61, mENA)
  Cloning method: Gateway Cloning
Terms and licenses: Academic/Nonprofit Terms; Industry Terms: Not Available to Industry
How to cite: pHAGE-EGFR-L747_P753delinsS was a gift from Gordon Mills & Kenneth Scott (Addgene plasmid # 116268 ; http://n2t.net/addgene:116268 ; RRID:Addgene_116268)
