[The description below was written by a language model from this plasmid's Addgene catalogue record and pLannotate feature annotations shown in this document.]
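Description:
pHAGE-EGFR-L747_P753delinsS is an HIV-1-based lentiviral expression plasmid built on the pHAGE backbone and carrying a mutant form of the human epidermal growth factor receptor. In bacteria it is maintained through a high-copy ColE1/pUC-type origin and selected with ampicillin via the β-lactamase gene. The annotated viral elements form a typical transfer-vector arrangement. A truncated 5' LTR is followed by the Ψ packaging signal with an adjoining gag fragment, then the Rev response element for Rev-dependent nuclear export of the genomic RNA, and the cPPT/CTS. A self-inactivating ΔU3 3' LTR closes the cassette and limits LTR-driven transcription after integration. The short nef, rev, lacI and SV40 fragments in the table appear to be backbone remnants rather than functional units.

The payload is driven by the strong constitutive human EF-1α promoter. The EGFR open reading frame was introduced by Gateway cloning and sits between attB1 and attB2 sites. It carries the L747_P753delinsS change, an in-frame deletion–insertion in which residues 747 to 753 are replaced by a single serine. The software labels this CDS a fragment, as would be expected for a sequence that differs from the reference. A V5 epitope sequence is annotated downstream of attB2, but the record does not state whether it is fused in frame to the receptor. An EMCV IRES then directs translation of puromycin N-acetyltransferase from the same transcript, so transduced cells can be selected with puromycin, and a WPRE enhances transcript expression. The stated purpose is lentiviral expression of this EGFR variant, and the plasmid was deposited in connection with a systematic functional annotation of somatic cancer mutations.
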