Features (pLannotate 1.2.2; 30 found; start..end, strand, type, name):
    193..293     +  CDS            Rev (fragment): human immunodeficiency virus 1 (HIV-1) Rev protein; rev; enhances nuclear export of unspliced and incompletely spliced viral mRNAs
    338..455     +  misc_feature   cPPT/CTS: central polypurine tract and central termination sequence of HIV-1
    503..1681    +  promoter       EF-1α promoter: strong constitutive promoter for human elongation factor EF-1α
   1702..1722    +  protein_bind   attB1: mutant version of attB; core recombination site for the Gateway® BP reaction BP Clonase™
   1728..5340    +  CDS            EGFR (fragment): precursor of human epidermal growth factor receptor
   5344..5368    -  protein_bind   attB2: mutant version of attB; recombination site for the Gateway® BP reaction BP Clonase™
   5376..5394    +  promoter       T3 promoter: promoter for bacteriophage T3 RNA polymerase
   5420..5438    -  promoter       T7 promoter: promoter for bacteriophage T7 RNA polymerase
   5444..5462    -  protein_bind   attB4 (fragment): mutant version of attB; core recombination site for the Gateway® BP reaction BP Clonase™
   5518..5559    +  CDS            V5 tag: epitope tag from simian virus 5
   5685..6147    +  misc_feature   IRES: internal ribosome entry site (IRES) of the encephalomyocarditis virus (EMCV)
   6161..6758    +  CDS            PuroR (fragment): puromycin N-acetyltransferase; pac from Streptomyces; confers resistance to puromycin
   6774..7362    +  misc_feature   WPRE: woodchuck hepatitis virus posttranscriptional regulatory element
   7370..7435    +  CDS            nef (fragment): NEF_HV1Z2 - Experimental evidence at protein level: Swiss-Prot protein existence level 1. Extracellular Nef protein targets CD4(+) T-lymphocytes for apoptosis by interacting with CXCR4 surface receptors. From Human immunodeficiency virus type 1 group M subtype D (isolate Z2/CDC-Z34) (HIV-1).
   7437..7670    +  LTR            3' LTR (ΔU3): self-inactivating 3' long terminal repeat (LTR) from HIV-1
   7875..7979    +  promoter       AmpR promoter: bla
   7980..8840    +  CDS            AmpR: β-lactamase; bla; confers resistance to ampicillin, carbenicillin, and related antibiotics
   9011..9599    +  rep_origin     ori: high-copy-number ColE1/pMB1/pBR322/pUC origin of replication
   9782..9836    +  CDS            lacI (fragment): lac repressor; lacI; The lac repressor binds to the lac operator to inhibit transcription in E. coli. This inhibition can be relieved by adding lactose or isopropyl-β-D-thiogalactopyranoside (IPTG).
   9842..9935    +  rep_origin     SV40 ori (fragment): SV40 origin of replication
   9960..9997    +  CDS            lacI (fragment): lac repressor; lacI; The lac repressor binds to the lac operator to inhibit transcription in E. coli. This inhibition can be relieved by adding lactose or isopropyl-β-D-thiogalactopyranoside (IPTG).
  10010..10031   +  protein_bind   CAP binding site: CAP binding activates transcription in the presence of cAMP. E. coli catabolite activator protein
  10046..10076   +  promoter       lac promoter: promoter for the E. coli lac operon
  10080..10102   +  protein_bind   lac operator (fragment): The lac repressor binds to the lac operator to inhibit transcription in E. coli. This inhibition can be relieved by adding lactose or isopropyl-β-D-thiogalactopyranoside (IPTG). lac repressor encoded by lacI
  10134..10217   +  polyA_signal   SV40 poly(A) signal (fragment): SV40 polyadenylation signal
  10384..10713   +  CDS            nef (fragment): NEF_HV1BR - Experimental evidence at protein level: Swiss-Prot protein existence level 1. Extracellular Nef protein targets CD4(+) T-lymphocytes for apoptosis by interacting with CXCR4 surface receptors (PubMed:14990729). From Human immunodeficiency virus type 1 group M subtype B (isolate BRU/LAI) (HIV-1).
  10761..11018   +  LTR            5' LTR (truncated): truncated 5' long terminal repeat (LTR) from HIV-1
  11065..11190   +  misc_feature   HIV-1 Ψ: packaging signal of human immunodeficiency virus type 1
  11174..11512   +  CDS            HIV-1 gag (fragment): gag protein from human immunodeficiency virus 1; gag
  11687..11920   +  misc_feature   RRE: The Rev response element (RRE) of HIV-1 allows for Rev-dependent mRNA export from the nucleus to the cytoplasm.
>Addgene plasmid #116268 | pHAGE-EGFR-L747_P753delinsS | addgene full sequence | sequence record 250703 | Addgene NGS Result
AAGAATGAACAAGAATTATTGGAATTAGATAAATGGGCAAGTTTGTGGAATTGGTTTAACATAACAAATT
GGCTGTGGTATATAAAATTATTCATAATGATAGTAGGAGGCTTGGTAGGTTTAAGAATAGTTTTTGCTGT
ACTTTCTATAGTGAATAGAGTTAGGCAGGGATATTCACCATTATCGTTTCAGACCCACCTCCCAACCCCG
AGGGGACCCGACAGGCCCGAAGGAATAGAAGAAGAAGGTGGAGAGAGAGACAGAGACAGATCCATTCGAT
TAGTGAACGGATCTCGACGGTATCGCCGAATTCACAAATGGCAGTATTCATCCACAATTTTAAAAGAAAA
GGGGGGATTGGGGGGTACAGTGCAGGGGAAAGAATAGTAGACATAATAGCAACAGACATACAAACTAAAG
AATTACAAAAACAAATTACAAAAATTCAAAATTTTCGGGTTTATTACAGGGACAGCAGAGATCCAGTTTG
GACTAGTCGTGAGGCTCCGGTGCCCGTCAGTGGGCAGAGCGCACATCGCCCACAGTCCCCGAGAAGTTGG
GGGGAGGGGTCGGCAATTGAACCGGTGCCTAGAGAAGGTGGCGCGGGGTAAACTGGGAAAGTGATGTCGT
GTACTGGCTCCGCCTTTTTCCCGAGGGTGGGGGAGAACCGTATATAAGTGCAGTAGTCGCCGTGAACGTT
CTTTTTCGCAACGGGTTTGCCGCCAGAACACAGGTAAGTGCCGTGTGTGGTTCCCGCGGGCCTGGCCTCT
TTACGGGTTATGGCCCTTGCGTGCCTTGAATTACTTCCACCTGGCTGCAGTACGTGATTCTTGATCCCGA
GCTTCGGGTTGGAAGTGGGTGGGAGAGTTCGAGGCCTTGCGCTTAAGGAGCCCCTTCGCCTCGTGCTTGA
GTTGAGGCCTGGCCTGGGCGCTGGGGCCGCCGCGTGCGAATCTGGTGGCACCTTCGCGCCTGTCTCGCTG
CTTTCGATAAGTCTCTAGCCATTTAAAATTTTTGATGACCTGCTGCGACGCTTTTTTTCTGGCAAGATAG
TCTTGTAAATGCGGGCCAAGATCTGCACACTGGTATTTCGGTTTTTGGGGCCGCGGGCGGCGACGGGGCC
CGTGCGTCCCAGCGCACATGTTCGGCGAGGCGGGGCCTGCGAGCGCGGCCACCGAGAATCGGACGGGGGT
AGTCTCAAGCTGGCCGGCCTGCTCTGGTGCCTGGCCTCGCGCCGCCGTGTATCGCCCCGCCCTGGGCGGC
AAGGCTGGCCCGGTCGGCACCAGTTGCGTGAGCGGAAAGATGGCCGCTTCCCGGCCCTGCTGCAGGGAGC
TCAAAATGGAGGACGCGGCGCTCGGGAGAGCGGGCGGGTGAGTCACCCACACAAAGGAAAAGGGCCTTTC
CGTCCTCAGCCGTCGCTTCATGTGACTCCACGGAGTACCGGGCGCCGTCCAGGCACCTCGATTAGTTCTC
GAGCTTTTGGAGTACGTCGTCTTTAGGTTGGGGGGAGGGGTTTTATGCGATGGAGTTTCCCCACACTGAG
TGGGTGGAGACTGAAGTTAGGCCAGCTTGGCACTTGATGTAATTCTCCTTGGAATTTGCCCTTTTTGAGT
TTGGATCTTGGTTCATTCTCAAGCCTCAGACAGTGGTTCAAAGTTTTTTTCTTCCATTTCAGGTGTCGTG
AAGCGGCCCTGCAGATATCAACAAGTTTGTACAAAAAAGCAGGCACCATGCGACCCTCCGGGACGGCCGG
GGCAGCGCTCCTGGCGCTGCTGGCTGCGCTCTGCCCGGCGAGTCGGGCTCTGGAGGAAAAGAAAGTTTGC
CAAGGCACGAGTAACAAGCTCACGCAGTTGGGCACTTTTGAAGATCATTTTCTCAGCCTCCAGAGGATGT
TCAATAACTGTGAGGTGGTCCTTGGGAATTTGGAAATTACCTATGTGCAGAGGAATTATGATCTTTCCTT
CTTAAAGACCATCCAGGAGGTGGCTGGTTATGTCCTCATTGCCCTCAACACAGTGGAGCGAATTCCTTTG
GAAAACCTGCAGATCATCAGAGGAAATATGTACTACGAAAATTCCTATGCCTTAGCAGTCTTATCTAACT
ATGATGCAAATAAAACCGGACTGAAGGAGCTGCCCATGAGAAATTTACAGGAAATCCTGCATGGCGCCGT
GCGGTTCAGCAACAACCCTGCCCTGTGCAACGTGGAGAGCATCCAGTGGCGGGACATAGTCAGCAGTGAC
TTTCTCAGCAACATGTCGATGGACTTCCAGAACCACCTGGGCAGCTGCCAAAAGTGTGATCCAAGCTGTC
CCAATGGGAGCTGCTGGGGTGCAGGAGAGGAGAACTGCCAGAAACTGACCAAAATCATCTGTGCCCAGCA
GTGCTCCGGGCGCTGCCGTGGCAAGTCCCCCAGTGACTGCTGCCACAACCAGTGTGCTGCAGGCTGCACA
GGCCCCCGGGAGAGCGACTGCCTGGTCTGCCGCAAATTCCGAGACGAAGCCACGTGCAAGGACACCTGCC
CCCCACTCATGCTCTACAACCCCACCACGTACCAGATGGATGTGAACCCCGAGGGCAAATACAGCTTTGG
TGCCACCTGCGTGAAGAAGTGTCCCCGTAATTATGTGGTGACAGATCACGGCTCGTGCGTCCGAGCCTGT
GGGGCCGACAGCTATGAGATGGAGGAAGACGGCGTCCGCAAGTGTAAGAAGTGCGAAGGGCCTTGCCGCA
AAGTGTGTAACGGAATAGGTATTGGTGAATTTAAAGACTCACTCTCCATAAATGCTACGAATATTAAACA
CTTCAAAAACTGCACCTCCATCAGTGGCGATCTCCACATCCTGCCGGTGGCATTTAGGGGTGACTCCTTC
ACACATACTCCTCCTCTGGATCCACAGGAACTGGATATTCTGAAAACCGTAAAGGAAATCACAGGGTTTT
TGCTGATTCAGGCTTGGCCTGAAAACAGGACGGACCTCCATGCCTTTGAGAACCTAGAAATCATACGCGG
CAGGACCAAGCAACATGGTCAGTTTTCTCTTGCAGTCGTCAGCCTGAACATAACATCCTTGGGATTACGC
TCCCTCAAGGAGATAAGTGATGGAGATGTGATAATTTCAGGAAACAAAAATTTGTGCTATGCAAATACAA
TAAACTGGAAAAAACTGTTTGGGACCTCCGGTCAGAAAACCAAAATTATAAGCAACAGAGGTGAAAACAG
CTGCAAGGCCACAGGCCAGGTCTGCCATGCCTTGTGCTCCCCCGAGGGCTGCTGGGGCCCGGAGCCCAGG
GACTGCGTCTCTTGCCGGAATGTCAGCCGAGGCAGGGAATGCGTGGACAAGTGCAACCTTCTGGAGGGTG
AGCCAAGGGAGTTTGTGGAGAACTCTGAGTGCATACAGTGCCACCCAGAGTGCCTGCCTCAGGCCATGAA
CATCACCTGCACAGGACGGGGACCAGACAACTGTATCCAGTGTGCCCACTACATTGACGGCCCCCACTGC
GTCAAGACCTGCCCGGCAGGAGTCATGGGAGAAAACAACACCCTGGTCTGGAAGTATGCAGACGCCGGCC
ATGTGTGCCACCTGTGCCATCCAAACTGCACCTACGGATGCACTGGGCCAGGTCTTGAAGGCTGTCCAAC
GAATGGGCCTAAGATCCCGTCCATCGCCACTGGGATGGTGGGGGCCCTCCTCTTGCTGCTGGTGGTGGCC
CTGGGGATCGGCCTCTTCATGCGAAGGCGCCACATCGTTCGGAAGCGCACGCTGCGGAGGCTGCTGCAGG
AGAGGGAGCTTGTGGAGCCTCTTACACCCAGTGGAGAAGCTCCCAACCAAGCTCTCTTGAGGATCTTGAA
GGAAACTGAATTCAAAAAGATCAAAGTGCTGGGCTCCGGTGCGTTCGGCACGGTGTATAAGGGACTCTGG
ATCCCAGAAGGTGAGAAAGTTAAAATTCCCGTCGCTATCAAGGAATCGAAAGCCAACAAGGAAATCCTCG
ATGAAGCCTACGTGATGGCCAGCGTGGACAACCCCCACGTGTGCCGCCTGCTGGGCATCTGCCTCACCTC
CACCGTGCAGCTCATCACGCAGCTCATGCCCTTCGGCTGCCTCCTGGACTATGTCCGGGAACACAAAGAC
AATATTGGCTCCCAGTACCTGCTCAACTGGTGTGTGCAGATCGCAAAGGGCATGAACTACTTGGAGGACC
GTCGCTTGGTGCACCGCGACCTGGCAGCCAGGAACGTACTGGTGAAAACACCGCAGCATGTCAAGATCAC
AGATTTTGGGCTGGCCAAACTGCTGGGTGCGGAAGAGAAAGAATACCATGCAGAAGGAGGCAAAGTGCCT
ATCAAGTGGATGGCATTGGAATCAATTTTACACAGAATCTATACCCACCAGAGTGATGTCTGGAGCTACG
GGGTGACCGTTTGGGAGTTGATGACCTTTGGATCCAAGCCATATGACGGAATCCCTGCCAGCGAGATCTC
CTCCATCCTGGAGAAAGGAGAACGCCTCCCTCAGCCACCCATATGTACCATCGATGTCTACATGATCATG
GTCAAGTGCTGGATGATAGACGCAGATAGTCGCCCAAAGTTCCGTGAGTTGATCATCGAATTCTCCAAAA
TGGCCCGAGACCCCCAGCGCTACCTTGTCATTCAGGGGGATGAAAGAATGCATTTGCCAAGTCCTACAGA
CTCCAACTTCTACCGTGCCCTGATGGATGAAGAAGACATGGACGACGTGGTGGATGCCGACGAGTACCTC
ATCCCACAGCAGGGCTTCTTCAGCAGCCCCTCCACGTCACGGACTCCCCTCCTGAGCTCTCTGAGTGCAA
CCAGCAACAATTCCACCGTGGCTTGCATTGATAGAAATGGGCTGCAAAGCTGTCCCATCAAGGAAGACAG
CTTCTTGCAGCGATACAGCTCAGACCCCACAGGCGCCTTGACTGAGGACAGCATAGACGACACCTTCCTC
CCAGTGCCTGAATACATAAACCAGTCCGTTCCCAAAAGGCCCGCTGGCTCTGTGCAGAATCCTGTCTATC
ACAATCAGCCTCTGAACCCCGCGCCCAGCAGAGACCCACACTACCAGGACCCCCACAGCACTGCAGTGGG
CAACCCCGAGTATCTCAACACTGTCCAGCCCACCTGTGTCAACAGCACATTCGACAGCCCTGCCCACTGG
GCCCAGAAAGGCAGCCACCAAATTAGCCTGGACAACCCTGACTACCAGCAGGACTTCTTTCCCAAGGAAG
CCAAGCCAAATGGCATCTTTAAGGGCTCCACAGCTGAAAATGCAGAATACCTAAGGGTCGCGCCACAAAG
CAGTGAATTTATTGGAGCATAGAACCCAGCTTTCTTGTACAAAGTGGTGATATCCAATTAACCCTCACTA
AAGGTTTGTGTGTTATTGTAATTGAGATCCCTATAGTGAGTCGTATTACCACCCAACTTTTCTATACAAA
GTGGTTGATATCCAGCACAGTGGCGGCCGCTCGAGTCTAGAGGGCCCGCGGTTCGAAGGTAAGCCTATCC
CTAACCCTCTCCTCGGTCTCGATTCTACGCGTACCGGTTAGTAATGAGATCCCTCCCCCCCCCCTAACGT
TACTGGCCGAAGCCGCTTGGAATAAGGCCGGTGTGCGTTTGTCTATATGTTATTTTCCACCATATTGCCG
TCTTTTGGCAATGTGAGGGCCCGGAAACCTGGCCCTGTCTTCTTGACGAGCATTCCTAGGGGTCTTTCCC
CTCTCGCCAAAGGAATGCAAGGTCTGTTGAATGTCGTGAAGGAAGCAGTTCCTCTGGAAGCTTCTTGAAG
ACAAACAACGTCTGTAGCGACCCTTTGCAGGCAGCGGAACCCCCCACCTGGCGACAGGTGCCTCTGCGGC
CAAAAGCCACGTGTATAAGATACACCTGCAAAGGCGGCACAACCCCAGTGCCACGTTGTGAGTTGGATAG
TTGTGGAAAGAGTCAAATGGCTCTCCTCAAGCGTATTCAACAAGGGGCTGAAGGATGCCCAGAAGGTACC
CCATTGTATGGGATCTGATCTGGGGCCTCGGTGCACATGCTTTACATGTGTTTAGTCGAGGTTAAAAAAA
CGTCTAGGCCCCCCGAACCACGGGGACGTGGTTTTCCTTTGAAAAACACGATGATAATATGGCCACACAT
ATGACCGAGTACAAGCCCACGGTGCGCCTCGCCACCCGCGACGACGTCCCCAGGGCCGTACGCACCCTCG
CCGCCGCGTTCGCCGACTACCCCGCCACGCGCCACACCGTCGATCCGGACCGCCACATCGAGCGGGTCAC
CGAGCTGCAAGAACTCTTCCTCACGCGCGTCGGGCTCGACATCGGCAAGGTGTGGGTCGCGGACGACGGC
GCCGCGGTGGCGGTCTGGACCACGCCGGAGAGCGTCGAAGCGGGGGCGGTGTTCGCCGAGATCGGCCCGC
GCATGGCCGAGTTGAGCGGTTCCCGGCTGGCCGCGCAGCAACAGATGGAAGGCCTCCTGGCGCCGCACCG
GCCCAAGGAGCCCGCGTGGTTCCTGGCCACCGTCGGCGTCTCGCCCGACCACCAGGGCAAGGGTCTGGGC
AGCGCCGTCGTGCTCCCCGGAGTGGAGGCGGCCGAGCGCGCCGGGGTGCCCGCCTTCCTGGAGACCTCCG
CGCCCCGCAACCTCCCCTTCTACGAGCGGCTCGGCTTCACCGTCACCGCCGACGTCGAGGTGCCCGAAGG
ACCGCGCACCTGGTGCATGACCCGCAAGCCCGGTGCCTAAATCGATAGATCCTAATCAACCTCTGGATTA
CAAAATTTGTGAAAGATTGACTGGTATTCTTAACTATGTTGCTCCTTTTACGCTATGTGGATACGCTGCT
TTAATGCCTTTGTATCATGCTATTGCTTCCCGTATGGCTTTCATTTTCTCCTCCTTGTATAAATCCTGGT
TGCTGTCTCTTTATGAGGAGTTGTGGCCCGTTGTCAGGCAACGTGGCGTGGTGTGCACTGTGTTTGCTGA
CGCAACCCCCACTGGTTGGGGCATTGCCACCACCTGTCAGCTCCTTTCCGGGACTTTCGCTTTCCCCCTC
CCTATTGCCACGGCGGAACTCATCGCCGCCTGCCTTGCCCGCTGCTGGACAGGGGCTCGGCTGTTGGGCA
CTGACAATTCCGTGGTGTTGTCGGGGAAATCATCGTCCTTTCCTTGGCTGCTCGCCTGTGTTGCCACCTG
GATTCTGCGCGGGACGTCCTTCTGCTACGTCCCTTCGGCCCTCAATCCAGCGGACCTTCCTTCCCGCGGC
CTGCTGCCGGCTCTGCGGCCTCTTCCGCGTCTTCGCCTTCGCCCTCAGACGAGTCGGATCTCCCTTTGGG
CCGCCTCCCCGCCTGAGATCCTTTAAGACCAATGACTTACAAGGCAGCTGTAGATCTTAGCCACTTTTTA
AAAGAAAAGGGGGGACTGGAAGGGCTAATTCACTCCCAACGAAGACAAGATCTGCTTTTTGCTTGTACTG
GGTCTCTCTGGTTAGACCAGATCTGAGCCTGGGAGCTCTCTGGCTAACTAGGGAACCCACTGCTTAAGCC
TCAATAAAGCTTGCCTTGAGTGCTTCAAGTAGTGTGTGCCCGTCTGTTGTGTGACTCTGGTAACTAGAGA
TCCCTCAGACCCTTTTAGTCAGTGTGGAAAATCTCTAGCAGTAGTAGTTCATGTCATCTTATTATTCAGT
ATTTATAACTTGCAAAGAAATGAATATCAGAGAGTGAGAGGCCCGGGTTAATTAAGGAAAGGGCTAGATC
ATTCTTGAAGACGAAAGGGCCTCGTGATACGCCTATTTTTATAGGTTAATGTCATGATAATAATGGTTTC
TTAGACGTCAGGTGGCACTTTTCGGGGAAATGTGCGCGGAACCCCTATTTGTTTATTTTTCTAAATACAT
TCAAATATGTATCCGCTCATGAGACAATAACCCTGATAAATGCTTCAATAATATTGAAAAAGGAAGAGTA
TGAGTATTCAACATTTCCGTGTCGCCCTTATTCCCTTTTTTGCGGCATTTTGCCTTCCTGTTTTTGCTCA
CCCAGAAACGCTGGTGAAAGTAAAAGATGCTGAAGATCAGTTGGGTGCACGAGTGGGTTACATCGAACTG
GATCTCAACAGCGGTAAGATCCTTGAGAGTTTTCGCCCCGAAGAACGTTTTCCAATGATGAGCACTTTTA
AAGTTCTGCTATGTGGCGCGGTATTATCCCGTGTTGACGCCGGGCAAGAGCAACTCGGTCGCCGCATACA
CTATTCTCAGAATGACTTGGTTGAGTACTCACCAGTCACAGAAAAGCATCTTACGGATGGCATGACAGTA
AGAGAATTATGCAGTGCTGCCATAACCATGAGTGATAACACTGCGGCCAACTTACTTCTGACAACGATCG
GAGGACCGAAGGAGCTAACCGCTTTTTTGCACAACATGGGGGATCATGTAACTCGCCTTGATCGTTGGGA
ACCGGAGCTGAATGAAGCCATACCAAACGACGAGCGTGACACCACGATGCCTGTAGCAATGGCAACAACG
TTGCGCAAACTATTAACTGGCGAACTACTTACTCTAGCTTCCCGGCAACAATTAATAGACTGGATGGAGG
CGGATAAAGTTGCAGGACCACTTCTGCGCTCGGCCCTTCCGGCTGGCTGGTTTATTGCTGATAAATCTGG
AGCCGGTGAGCGTGGGTCTCGCGGTATCATTGCAGCACTGGGGCCAGATGGTAAGCCCTCCCGTATCGTA
GTTATCTACACGACGGGGAGTCAGGCAACTATGGATGAACGAAATAGACAGATCGCTGAGATAGGTGCCT
CACTGATTAAGCATTGGTAACTGTCAGACCAAGTTTACTCATATATACTTTAGATTGATTTAAAACTTCA
TTTTTAATTTAAAAGGATCTAGGTGAAGATCCTTTTTGATAATCTCATGACCAAAATCCCTTAACGTGAG
TTTTCGTTCCACTGAGCGTCAGACCCCGTAGAAAAGATCAAAGGATCTTCTTGAGATCCTTTTTTTCTGC
GCGTAATCTGCTGCTTGCAAACAAAAAAACCACCGCTACCAGCGGTGGTTTGTTTGCCGGATCAAGAGCT
ACCAACTCTTTTTCCGAAGGTAACTGGCTTCAGCAGAGCGCAGATACCAAATACTGTTCTTCTAGTGTAG
CCGTAGTTAGGCCACCACTTCAAGAACTCTGTAGCACCGCCTACATACCTCGCTCTGCTAATCCTGTTAC
CAGTGGCTGCTGCCAGTGGCGATAAGTCGTGTCTTACCGGGTTGGACTCAAGACGATAGTTACCGGATAA
GGCGCAGCGGTCGGGCTGAACGGGGGGTTCGTGCACACAGCCCAGCTTGGAGCGAACGACCTACACCGAA
CTGAGATACCTACAGCGTGAGCTATGAGAAAGCGCCACGCTTCCCGAAGGGAGAAAGGCGGACAGGTATC
CGGTAAGCGGCAGGGTCGGAACAGGAGAGCGCACGAGGGAGCTTCCAGGGGGAAACGCCTGGTATCTTTA
TAGTCCTGTCGGGTTTCGCCACCTCTGACTTGAGCGTCGATTTTTGTGATGCTCGTCAGGGGGGCGGAGC
CTATGGAAAAACGCCAGCAACGCGGCCTTTTTACGGTTCCTGGCCTTTTGCTGGCCTTTTGCTCACATGT
TCTTTCCTGCGTTATCCCCTGATTCTGTGGATAACCGTATTACCGCCTTTGAGTGAGCTGATACCGCTCG
CCGCAGCCGAACGACCGAGCGCAGCGAGTCAGTGAGCGAGGAAGCGGAAGAGCGCCCAATACGCAAACCG
CCTCTCCCCGCGCGTTGGCCGATTCATTAATGCAGCAAGCTCATGGCTGACTAATTTTTTTTATTTATGC
AGAGGCCGAGGCCGCCTCGGCCTCTGAGCTATTCCAGAAGTAGTGAGGAGGCTTTTTTGGAGGCCTAGGC
TTTTGCAAAAAGCTCCCCGTGGCACGACAGGTTTCCCGACTGGAAAGCGGGCAGTGAGCGCAACGCAATT
AATGTGAGTTAGCTCACTCATTAGGCACCCCAGGCTTTACACTTTATGCTTCCGGCTCGTATGTTGTGTG
GAATTGTGAGCGGATAACAATTTCACACAGGAAACAGCTATGACATGATTACGAATTTCACAAATAAAGC
ATTTTTTTCACTGCATTCTAGTTGTGGTTTGTCCAAACTCATCAATGTATCTTATCATGTCTGGATCAAC
TGGATAACTCAAGCTAACCAAAATCATCCCAAACTTCCCACCCCATACCCTATTACCACTGCCAATTACC
TGTGGTTTCATTTACTCTAAACCTGTGATTCCTCTGAATTATTTTCATTTTAAAGAAATTGTATTTGTTA
AATATGTACTACAAACTTAGTAGTTGGAAGGGCTAATTCACTCCCAAAGAAGACAAGATATCCTTGATCT
GTGGATCTACCACACACAAGGCTACTTCCCTGATTAGCAGAACTACACACCAGGGCCAGGGGTCAGATAT
CCACTGACCTTTGGATGGTGCTACAAGCTAGTACCAGTTGAGCCAGATAAGGTAGAAGAGGCCAATAAAG
GAGAGAACACCAGCTTGTTACACCCTGTGAGCCTGCATGGGATGGATGACCCGGAGAGAGAAGTGTTAGA
GTGGAGGTTTGACAGCCGCCTAGCATTTCATCACGTGGCCCGAGAGCTGCATCCGGAGTACTTCAAGAAC
TGCTGATATCGAGCTTGCTACAAGGGACTTTCCGCTGGGGACTTTCCAGGGAGGCGTGGCCTGGGCGGGA
CTGGGGAGTGGCGAGCCCTCAGATCCTGCATATAAGCAGCTGCTTTTTGCCTGTACTGGGTCTCTCTGGT
TAGACCAGATCTGAGCCTGGGAGCTCTCTGGCTAACTAGGGAACCCACTGCTTAAGCCTCAATAAAGCTT
GCCTTGAGTGCTTCAAGTAGTGTGTGCCCGTCTGTTGTGTGACTCTGGTAACTAGAGATCCCTCAGACCC
TTTTAGTCAGTGTGGAAAATCTCTAGCAGTGGCGCCCGAACAGGGACTTGAAAGCGAAAGGGAAACCAGA
GGAGCTCTCTCGACGCAGGACTCGGCTTGCTGAAGCGCGCACGGCAAGAGGCGAGGGGCGGCGACTGGTG
AGTACGCCAAAAATTTTGACTAGCGGAGGCTAGAAGGAGAGAGATGGGTGCGAGAGCGTCAGTATTAAGC
GGGGGAGAATTAGATCGCGATGGGAAAAAATTCGGTTAAGGCCAGGGGGAAAGAAAAAATATAAATTAAA
ACATATAGTATGGGCAAGCAGGGAGCTAGAACGATTCGCAGTTAATCCTGGCCTGTTAGAAACATCAGAA
GGCTGTAGACAAATACTGGGACAGCTACAACCATCCCTTCAGACAGGATCAGAAGAACTTAGATCATTAT
ATAATACAGTAGCAACCCTCTATTGTGTGCATCAAAGGATAGAGATAAAAGACACCAAGGAAGCTTTAGA
CAAGATAGAGGAAGAGCAAAACAAAAGTAAGACCACCGCACAGCAAGCGGCCGGCCGCTGATCTTCAGAC
CTGGAGGAGGAGATATGAGGGACAATTGGAGAAGTGAATTATATAAATATAAAGTAGTAAAAATTGAACC
ATTAGGAGTAGCACCCACCAAGGCAAAGAGAAGAGTGGTGCAGAGAGAAAAAAGAGCAGTGGGAATAGGA
GCTTTGTTCCTTGGGTTCTTGGGAGCAGCAGGAAGCACTATGGGCGCAGCGTCAATGACGCTGACGGTAC
AGGCCAGACAATTATTGTCTGGTATAGTGCAGCAGCAGAACAATTTGCTGAGGGCTATTGAGGCGCAACA
GCATCTGTTGCAACTCACAGTCTGGGGCATCAAGCAGCTCCAGGCAAGAATCCTGGCTGTGGAAAGATAC
CTAAAGGATCAACAGCTCCTGGGGATTTGGGGTTGCTCTGGAAAACTCATTTGCACCACTGCTGTGCCTT
GGAATGCTAGTTGGAGTAATAAATCTCTGGAACAGATTTGGAATCACACGACCTGGATGGAGTGGGACAG
AGAAATTAACAATTACACAAGCTTAATACACTCCTTAATTGAAGAATCGCAAAACCAGCAAGAA
